Addgene plasmid #218879: pGP-AAV-syn-flex-iGABASnFR2(no bind)-WPRE
Purpose: AAV-mediated expression of improved GABA sensor control (no change in fluorescence)
Depositing lab: GENIE Project. Depositing organization: HHMI, Janelia Research Campus. Publication: iGABASnFR2 is an improved genetically encoded protein sensor of GABA. Kolb I, Hasseman JP, Matsumoto A, Jensen TP, Kopach O, Arthur BJ, Zhang Y, Tsang A, Reep D, Tsegaye G, Zheng J, Patel RH, Looger LL, Marvin JS, Korff WL, Rusakov DA, Yonehara K, Turner GC. eLife. 2026 Mar 18;14:RP108319. doi: 10.7554/eLife.108319. PubMed 41848771.
Backbone
  Vector backbone: pAAV-Syn-FLEX
  Backbone manufacturer: Scott Sternson
  Vector type: Mammalian Expression, AAV, Cre/Lox
Growth in bacteria
  Bacterial resistance: Ampicillin, 100 μg/mL
  Growth temperature: 37°C
  Growth strain: NEB Stable
  Copy number: High Copy
Gene/Insert
  Gene/Insert name: iGABASnFR2(no bind) (alt name: variant 4444)
  Species: Pseudomonas fluorescens, A. victoria (jellyfish)
  Insert size (bp): 1941
  Mutation: S99A F102G R168P
  Promoter: Synapsin
  Cloning method: Restriction Enzyme; 5′ cloning site Unknown (unknown if destroyed)
Terms and licenses: Academic/Nonprofit Terms; Industry Terms: Not Available to Industry
Depositor comments: Please visit https://doi.org/10.1101/2025.03.25.644953 for bioRxiv preprint.
How to cite: pGP-AAV-syn-flex-iGABASnFR2(no bind)-WPRE was a gift from GENIE Project (Addgene plasmid # 218879 ; http://n2t.net/addgene:218879 ; RRID:Addgene_218879) For viral preps, please replace (Addgene plasmid # 218879) in the above sentence with: (Addgene viral prep # 218879-AAV1) or (Addgene viral prep # 218879-AAV5)
