[The description below was written by a language model from this plasmid's Addgene catalogue record and pLannotate feature annotations shown in this document.]
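Description:
pGP-AAV-syn-flex-iGABASnFR2(no bind)-WPRE is a 6.5 kb AAV transfer plasmid built on the pAAV-Syn-FLEX backbone for Cre-dependent, neuron-specific expression of a non-responsive control version of the iGABASnFR2 GABA sensor. The plasmid is propagated in E. coli through a high-copy ColE1/pUC-type origin with ampicillin selection (AmpR under its bla promoter), and it also carries an f1 origin. Short lacZα, lacI and SV40 large T fragments in the annotation are backbone remnants rather than functional units. Two AAV2 inverted terminal repeats flank the expression cassette and define the segment that is packaged into recombinant AAV particles.

Between the ITRs, the human synapsin I promoter is followed by a FLEX (double-inverted) switch: paired lox2272 and loxP sites in opposing orientations bracket the 1,941 bp sensor coding sequence, which sits in the antisense orientation. Without Cre no functional transcript is made. Cre recombination inverts the cassette and then locks it in the sense orientation, restricting expression to Cre-positive neurons. The sensor combines a Pseudomonas fluorescens-derived GABA-binding protein with an Aequorea victoria-derived GFP (annotated as cEGFP), and is displayed on the cell surface by an N-terminal Igκ leader and a C-terminal PDGFRβ transmembrane domain. The insert carries the S99A, F102G and R168P mutations. In line with its "no bind" name, the record describes it as showing no change in fluorescence. A WPRE downstream of the switch enhances transcript expression; an SV40 poly(A) signal follows, although it is annotated on the reverse strand. The construct serves as a negative control alongside functional iGABASnFR2 vectors, helping distinguish genuine GABA signals from artefacts in imaging experiments.
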