Features (pLannotate 1.2.2; 20 found; start..end, strand, type, name):
     42..174     -  repeat_region  AAV2 ITR (fragment): inverted terminal repeat of adeno-associated virus serotype 2 inverted
    256..703     +  promoter       hSyn promoter: human synapsin I promoter; confers neuron-specific expression (Kügler et al., 2003)
    733..766     -  protein_bind   lox2272: Cre-mediated recombination occurs in the 8-bp core sequence (GGATACTT). lox2272 sites are compatible with each other, but incompatible with loxP or loxN sites (Lee and Saito, 1988). Cre recombinase
    829..862     -  protein_bind   loxP: Cre-mediated recombination occurs in the 8-bp core sequence (GCATACAT). Cre recombinase
    876..1022    -  CDS            PDGFRβ TM domain: transmembrane domain from platelet derived growth factor receptor beta
   1194..1919    -  CDS            cEGFP: cEGFP is a basic (constitutively fluorescent) green fluorescent protein published in 2008, derived from Aequorea victoria.
   2751..2813    -  sig_peptide    Igκ leader: leader sequence from mouse immunoglobulin κ light chain
   2830..2863    +  protein_bind   lox2272: Cre-mediated recombination occurs in the 8-bp core sequence (GGATACTT). lox2272 sites are compatible with each other, but incompatible with loxP or loxN sites (Lee and Saito, 1988). Cre recombinase
   2934..2967    +  protein_bind   loxP: Cre-mediated recombination occurs in the 8-bp core sequence (GCATACAT). Cre recombinase
   2985..3009    +  misc_feature   MCS (fragment): pBluescript multiple cloning site
   3009..3597    +  misc_feature   WPRE: woodchuck hepatitis virus posttranscriptional regulatory element
   3640..3761    -  polyA_signal   SV40 poly(A) signal: SV40 polyadenylation signal
   3784..3852    -  CDS            large T antigen (fragment): large T antigen from SV40 (simian virus 40)
   3923..4056    +  repeat_region  AAV2 ITR: inverted terminal repeat of adeno-associated virus serotype 2 inverted
   4050..4106    -  CDS            lacI (fragment): lac repressor; lacI; The lac repressor binds to the lac operator to inhibit transcription in E. coli. This inhibition can be relieved by adding lactose or isopropyl-β-D-thiogalactopyranoside (IPTG).
   4289..4877    -  rep_origin     ori: high-copy-number ColE1/pMB1/pBR322/pUC origin of replication
   5048..5908    -  CDS            AmpR: β-lactamase; bla; confers resistance to ampicillin, carbenicillin, and related antibiotics
   5909..6013    -  promoter       AmpR promoter: bla
   6066..6494    -  rep_origin     f1 ori (sequence partly withheld): f1 bacteriophage origin of replication; arrow indicates direction of (+) strand synthesis
   6499..47      -  CDS            lacZα (fragment) (across the origin): LacZα fragment of β-galactosidase; lacZ fragment
>Addgene plasmid #218879 | pGP-AAV-syn-flex-iGABASnFR2(no bind)-WPRE | addgene full sequence | sequence record 436597 | Addgene NGS Result
GTTGGGAAGGGCGATCGGTGCGGGCCTCTTCGCTATTACGCCAGCTGCGCGCTCGCTCGCTCACTGAGGC
CGCCCGGGCAAAGCCCGGGCGTCGGGCGACCTTTGGTCGCCCGGCCTCAGTGAGCGAGCGAGCGCGCAGA
GAGGGAGTGGCCAACTCCATCACTAGGGGTTCCTTGTAGTTAATGATTAACCCGCCATGCTACTTATCTA
CGTAGCCATGCTCTAGGAAGATCTCTGCAGAGGGCCCTGCGTATGAGTGCAAGTGGGTTTTAGGACCAGG
ATGAGGCGGGGTGGGGGTGCCTACCTGACGACCGACCCCGACCCACTGGACAAGCACCCAACCCCCATTC
CCCAAATTGCGCATCCCCTATCAGAGAGGGGGAGGGGAAACAGGATGCGGCGAGGCGCGTGCGCACTGCC
AGCTTCAGCACCGCGGACAGTGCCTTCGCCCCCGCCTGGCGGCGCGCGCCACCGCCGCCTCAGCACTGAA
GGCGCGCTGACGTCACTCGCCGGTCCCCCGCAAACTCCCCTTCCCGGCCACCTTGGTCGCGTCCGCGCCG
CCGCCGGCCCAGCCGGACCGCACCACGCGAGGCGCGAGATAGGGGGGCACGGGCGCGACCATCTGCGCTG
CGGCGCCGGCGACTCAGCGCTGCCTCAGTCTGCGGTGGGCAGCGGAGGAGTCGTGTCGTGCCTGAGAGCG
CAGTCGAATTCAAGCTGCTAGCAAGGATCCCCATAACTTCGTATAAAGTATCCTATACGAAGTTATATCA
AAATAGGAAGACCAATGCTTCACCATCGACCCGAATTGCCAAGCATCACCATCGACCCATAACTTCGTAT
AATGTATGCTATACGAAGTTATACTAGAGCTTTCAACGTGGCTTCTTCTGCCAAAGCATGATGAGGATGA
TAAGGGAGATGATGGTGAGCACCACCAGGGCCAGGATGGCTGAGATCACCACCACCTTAAAGGGCAAGGA
GTGTGGCACCACGATGACCTCCTGCGTGTCCTGGCCCACAGCATTCAGATCCTCTTCTGAGATGAGTTTT
TGTTCGTCGACCTGCAGTTTGACTAGCCATTCATTCCACCGTGTCGCAATGGCCGGACCGTTCTTGGCCC
AGTAGGCGAAATCGAGGGTGATCTGATCCTTGACGTAGGCGGTCGGCAGGTTCGGTGCCAGGTTGGCGTT
CCAGTTGTACTCCAGCTTGTGCCCCAGGATGTTGCCGTCCTCCTTGAAGTCGATGCCCTTCAGCTCGATG
CGGTTCACCAGGGTGTCGCCCTCGAACTTCACCTCGGCGCGGGTCTTGTAGGTGCCGTCGTCCTTGAAGC
TGATGGTGCGCTCCTGGACGTAGCCTTCGGGCATGGCGGACTTGAAGAAGTCGTGCTGCTTCATGTGGTC
GGGGTAGCGGCTGAAGCACTGCACGCCGTAGGTCAGGGTGGTCACGAGGGTGGGCCAGGGCACGGGCAGC
TTGCCGGTGGTGCAGATGAACTTCAGGGTCAGCTTGCCGTTGGTGGCATCGCCCTCGCCCTCGCCGCGCA
CGCTGAACTTGTGGCCGTTTACGTCGCCGTCCAGCTCGACCAGGATGGGCACCACCCCGGTGAACAGCTC
CTCGCCCTTGCTCATGCTCCCTCCGGTACCGCCCTTGTACAGCTCGTCCATGCCGAGAGTGATCCCGGCG
GCGGTCACGAACTCCAGCAGGACCATGTGATCGCGCTTCTCGTTGGGGTCTTTGCTCAGCACGGACTGGG
TGCTCAGGTAGTGGTTGTCGGGCAGCAGCACGGGGCCGTCGCCGATGGGGGTGTTCTGCTGGTAGTGGTC
GGCGAGCTGCACGCTGCCGTCCTCCACGTTGTGCGGGATCTTGAAGTTCGCCATGATGCCGTTCTTCTGC
TTGTCGGCGGTGATCCGGACCTGCGCAAGGTCGAGGCGCTGCACACTGTCGATGTTCACTGGAGCATAGG
CGGTCAGGGCGGAAAAGTCGTCCTGGCCTTTGGCGCTGCTGGCACTGGCCAGGAACTTCATCGCGGCGGC
TTTGTTCTTCGTGCCTTTAGGCACGACGAGGATGTCGGCCATCACCAGGTTCTGCTTCCAGCTCACGCCC
ACTGGCGCGCCGTCTTCTTGCAGGGCGTGGATGCGACCGTTCCAGAACTGGCCCATGCTGACTTCGCCGG
AGGCCAGCAGCTGCTGCGACTGTGCACCGCCGCCCCACCAGACGATGTCTTTCTTGATGGTGTCGAGTTT
CTTGAAGGCGCGGTCCAGGTCCAGCGGGTAGAGCTTGTCGGCCGGTACGCCGTCGGCGAGCAGGGCCAGT
TCGAGCACGCCAGGGCTCGGCCATTTGTAGAGGGCGCGTTTGCCGGGGTAGGTCTTGGTGTCGAACAGCG
CGGTCCAGTCCTGGGGCTTGCTGGCTCCGAGCTTGCCTTCGTTGTAGCCGAGCACGAAAGACCCCAGGAA
GGCCCCCACTCCATGGTCACTCACGAACCGCGGATCGATCTTGTCGCGCTGGATCACCGAGAAATCCAGG
GGTTCGAGCAGGCCTTCGGCGGCGGCGCGCAAGGCGAAGTCGGCCTCTACATCCACCACGTCCCACTGCA
CGTTGCCGCTTTCGACCATGGCCTTGAGTTTGCCGTAGTCGGTGGGCCCATCCTGGACCACGGTAATGCC
GCTGGCCTTGCTGAACGGGTCGGCCCAGGCCTGCTTCTGCGCATCCTGGGTGCTACCGCCCCAGCTCACG
AAATTGATGCTTTCAGATCTGTCACCAGTGGAACCTGGAACCCAGAGCAGCAGTACCCATAGCAGGAGTG
TGTCTGTCTCCATGGTGGCGGATCCTAGTATAACTTCGTATAGGATACTTTATACGAAGTTATCATTGGG
ATTCTTCCTATTTTGATCCAAGCATCACCATCGACCCTCTAGTCCAGATCTCACCATCGACCCATAACTT
CGTATAGCATACATTATACGAAGTTATGTCCCTCGAAGAGGTTCGAATTCGATATCAAGCTTATCGATAA
TCAACCTCTGGATTACAAAATTTGTGAAAGATTGACTGGTATTCTTAACTATGTTGCTCCTTTTACGCTA
TGTGGATACGCTGCTTTAATGCCTTTGTATCATGCTATTGCTTCCCGTATGGCTTTCATTTTCTCCTCCT
TGTATAAATCCTGGTTGCTGTCTCTTTATGAGGAGTTGTGGCCCGTTGTCAGGCAACGTGGCGTGGTGTG
CACTGTGTTTGCTGACGCAACCCCCACTGGTTGGGGCATTGCCACCACCTGTCAGCTCCTTTCCGGGACT
TTCGCTTTCCCCCTCCCTATTGCCACGGCGGAACTCATCGCCGCCTGCCTTGCCCGCTGCTGGACAGGGG
CTCGGCTGTTGGGCACTGACAATTCCGTGGTGTTGTCGGGGAAATCATCGTCCTTTCCTTGGCTGCTCGC
CTGTGTTGCCACCTGGATTCTGCGCGGGACGTCCTTCTGCTACGTCCCTTCGGCCCTCAATCCAGCGGAC
CTTCCTTCCCGCGGCCTGCTGCCGGCTCTGCGGCCTCTTCCGCGTCTTCGCCTTCGCCCTCAGACGAGTC
GGATCTCCCTTTGGGCCGCCTCCCCGCATCGATACCGTCGACCCGGGCGGCCGCTTCGAGCAGACATGAT
AAGATACATTGATGAGTTTGGACAAACCACAACTAGAATGCAGTGAAAAAAATGCTTTATTTGTGAAATT
TGTGATGCTATTGCTTTATTTGTAACCATTATAAGCTGCAATAAACAAGTTAACAACAACAATTGCATTC
ATTTTATGTTTCAGGTTCAGGGGGAGATGTGGGAGGTTTTTTAAAGCAAGTAAAACCTCTACAAATGTGG
TAAAATCGATAAGGATCTTCCTAGAGCATGGCTACGTAGATAAGTAGCATGGCGGGTTAATCATTAACTA
CAAGGAACCCCTAGTGATGGAGTTGGCCACTCCCTCTCTGCGCGCTCGCTCGCTCACTGAGGCCGGGCGA
CCAAAGGTCGCCCGACGCCCGGGCTTTGCCCGGGCGGCCTCAGTGAGCGAGCGAGCGCGCAGCTGCATTA
ATGAATCGGCCAACGCGCGGGGAGAGGCGGTTTGCGTATTGGGCGCTCTTCCGCTTCCTCGCTCACTGAC
TCGCTGCGCTCGGTCGTTCGGCTGCGGCGAGCGGTATCAGCTCACTCAAAGGCGGTAATACGGTTATCCA
CAGAATCAGGGGATAACGCAGGAAAGAACATGTGAGCAAAAGGCCAGCAAAAGGCCAGGAACCGTAAAAA
GGCCGCGTTGCTGGCGTTTTTCCATAGGCTCCGCCCCCCTGACGAGCATCACAAAAATCGACGCTCAAGT
CAGAGGTGGCGAAACCCGACAGGACTATAAAGATACCAGGCGTTTCCCCCTGGAAGCTCCCTCGTGCGCT
CTCCTGTTCCGACCCTGCCGCTTACCGGATACCTGTCCGCCTTTCTCCCTTCGGGAAGCGTGGCGCTTTC
TCATAGCTCACGCTGTAGGTATCTCAGTTCGGTGTAGGTCGTTCGCTCCAAGCTGGGCTGTGTGCACGAA
CCCCCCGTTCAGCCCGACCGCTGCGCCTTATCCGGTAACTATCGTCTTGAGTCCAACCCGGTAAGACACG
ACTTATCGCCACTGGCAGCAGCCACTGGTAACAGGATTAGCAGAGCGAGGTATGTAGGCGGTGCTACAGA
GTTCTTGAAGTGGTGGCCTAACTACGGCTACACTAGAAGAACAGTATTTGGTATCTGCGCTCTGCTGAAG
CCAGTTACCTTCGGAAAAAGAGTTGGTAGCTCTTGATCCGGCAAACAAACCACCGCTGGTAGCGGTGGTT
TTTTTGTTTGCAAGCAGCAGATTACGCGCAGAAAAAAAGGATCTCAAGAAGATCCTTTGATCTTTTCTAC
GGGGTCTGACGCTCAGTGGAACGAAAACTCACGTTAAGGGATTTTGGTCATGAGATTATCAAAAAGGATC
TTCACCTAGATCCTTTTAAATTAAAAATGAAGTTTTAAATCAATCTAAAGTATATATGAGTAAACTTGGT
CTGACAGTTACCAATGCTTAATCAGTGAGGCACCTATCTCAGCGATCTGTCTATTTCGTTCATCCATAGT
TGCCTGACTCCCCGTCGTGTAGATAACTACGATACGGGAGGGCTTACCATCTGGCCCCAGTGCTGCAATG
ATACCGCGAGACCCACGCTCACCGGCTCCAGATTTATCAGCAATAAACCAGCCAGCCGGAAGGGCCGAGC
GCAGAAGTGGTCCTGCAACTTTATCCGCCTCCATCCAGTCTATTAATTGTTGCCGGGAAGCTAGAGTAAG
TAGTTCGCCAGTTAATAGTTTGCGCAACGTTGTTGCCATTGCTACAGGCATCGTGGTGTCACGCTCGTCG
TTTGGTATGGCTTCATTCAGCTCCGGTTCCCAACGATCAAGGCGAGTTACATGATCCCCCATGTTGTGCA
AAAAAGCGGTTAGCTCCTTCGGTCCTCCGATCGTTGTCAGAAGTAAGTTGGCCGCAGTGTTATCACTCAT
GGTTATGGCAGCACTGCATAATTCTCTTACTGTCATGCCATCCGTAAGATGCTTTTCTGTGACTGGTGAG
TACTCAACCAAGTCATTCTGAGAATAGTGTATGCGGCGACCGAGTTGCTCTTGCCCGGCGTCAATACGGG
ATAATACCGCGCCACATAGCAGAACTTTAAAAGTGCTCATCATTGGAAAACGTTCTTCGGGGCGAAAACT
CTCAAGGATCTTACCGCTGTTGAGATCCAGTTCGATGTAACCCACTCGTGCACCCAACTGATCTTCAGCA
TCTTTTACTTTCACCAGCGTTTCTGGGTGAGCAAAAACAGGAAGGCAAAATGCCGCAAAAAAGGGAATAA
GGGCGACACGGAAATGTTGAATACTCATACTCTTCCTTTTTCAATATTATTGAAGCATTTATCAGGGTTA
TTGTCTCATGAGCGGATACATATTTGAATGTATTTAGAAAAATAAACAAATAGGGGTTCCGCGCACATTT
CCCCGAAAAGTGCCACCTAAATTGTAAGCGTTAATATTTTGTTAAAATTCGCGTTAAATTTTTGTTAAAT
CAGCTCATTTTTTAACCAATAGGCCGAAATCGGCAAAATCCCTTATAAATCAAAAGAATAGACCGAGATA
GGGT
[37 nt withheld, positions 6165-6201]
AAAGAACGTGGACTCCAACGTCAAAGG
[49 nt withheld, positions 6229-6277]
T
[91 nt withheld, positions 6279-6369]
G
[124 nt withheld, positions 6371-6494]
CCCATTCGCCATTCAGGCTGCGCAACT
