>Addgene plasmid #218879 | pGP-AAV-syn-flex-iGABASnFR2(no bind)-WPRE | depositor partial sequence | sequence record 427207 | iGABASnFR2(no bind)
ATGGAGACAGACACACTCCTGCTATGGGTACTGCTGCTCTGGGTTCCAGGTTCCACTGGTGACAGATCTG
AAAGCATCAATTTCGTGAGCTGGGGCGGTAGCACCCAGGATGCGCAGAAGCAGGCCTGGGCCGACCCGTT
CAGCAAGGCCAGCGGCATTACCGTGGTCCAGGATGGGCCCACCGACTACGGCAAACTCAAGGCCATGGTC
GAAAGCGGCAACGTGCAGTGGGACGTGGTGGATGTAGAGGCCGACTTCGCCTTGCGCGCCGCCGCCGAAG
GCCTGCTCGAACCCCTGGATTTCTCGGTGATCCAGCGCGACAAGATCGATCCGCGGTTCGTGAGTGACCA
TGGAGTGGGGGCCTTCCTGGGGTCTTTCGTGCTCGGCTACAACGAAGGCAAGCTCGGAGCCAGCAAGCCC
CAGGACTGGACCGCGCTGTTCGACACCAAGACCTACCCCGGCAAACGCGCCCTCTACAAATGGCCGAGCC
CTGGCGTGCTCGAACTGGCCCTGCTCGCCGACGGCGTACCGGCCGACAAGCTCTACCCGCTGGACCTGGA
CCGCGCCTTCAAGAAACTCGACACCATCAAGAAAGACATCGTCTGGTGGGGCGGCGGTGCACAGTCGCAG
CAGCTGCTGGCCTCCGGCGAAGTCAGCATGGGCCAGTTCTGGAACGGTCGCATCCACGCCCTGCAAGAAG
ACGGCGCGCCAGTGGGCGTGAGCTGGAAGCAGAACCTGGTGATGGCCGACATCCTCGTCGTGCCTAAAGG
CACGAAGAACAAAGCCGCCGCGATGAAGTTCCTGGCCAGTGCCAGCAGCGCCAAAGGCCAGGACGACTTT
TCCGCCCTGACCGCCTATGCTCCAGTGAACATCGACAGTGTGCAGCGCCTCGACCTTGCGCAGGTCCGGA
TCACCGCCGACAAGCAGAAGAACGGCATCATGGCGAACTTCAAGATCCCGCACAACGTGGAGGACGGCAG
CGTGCAGCTCGCCGACCACTACCAGCAGAACACCCCCATCGGCGACGGCCCCGTGCTGCTGCCCGACAAC
CACTACCTGAGCACCCAGTCCGTGCTGAGCAAAGACCCCAACGAGAAGCGCGATCACATGGTCCTGCTGG
AGTTCGTGACCGCCGCCGGGATCACTCTCGGCATGGACGAGCTGTACAAGGGCGGTACCGGAGGGAGCAT
GAGCAAGGGCGAGGAGCTGTTCACCGGGGTGGTGCCCATCCTGGTCGAGCTGGACGGCGACGTAAACGGC
CACAAGTTCAGCGTGCGCGGCGAGGGCGAGGGCGATGCCACCAACGGCAAGCTGACCCTGAAGTTCATCT
GCACCACCGGCAAGCTGCCCGTGCCCTGGCCCACCCTCGTGACCACCCTGACCTACGGCGTGCAGTGCTT
CAGCCGCTACCCCGACCACATGAAGCAGCACGACTTCTTCAAGTCCGCCATGCCCGAAGGCTACGTCCAG
GAGCGCACCATCAGCTTCAAGGACGACGGCACCTACAAGACCCGCGCCGAGGTGAAGTTCGAGGGCGACA
CCCTGGTGAACCGCATCGAGCTGAAGGGCATCGACTTCAAGGAGGACGGCAACATCCTGGGGCACAAGCT
GGAGTACAACTGGAACGCCAACCTGGCACCGAACCTGCCGACCGCCTACGTCAAGGATCAGATCACCCTC
GATTTCGCCTACTGGGCCAAGAACGGTCCGGCCATTGCGACACGGTGGAATGAATGGCTAGTCAAACTGC
AGGTCGACGAACAAAAACTCATCTCAGAAGAGGATCTGAATGCTGTGGGCCAGGACACGCAGGAGGTCAT
CGTGGTGCCACACTCCTTGCCCTTTAAGGTGGTGGTGATCTCAGCCATCCTGGCCCTGGTGGTGCTCACC
ATCATCTCCCTTATCATCCTCATCATGCTTTGGCAGAAGAAGCCACGTTGA
